Addgene plasmid #158032: pLKO-Cre stuffer v4
Purpose: (Empty Backbone) lenti-viral construct with Cre recombinase and U6 driven sgRNA casette with modified tracrRNA (20bp sgRNA can be cloned by digesting the stuffer 1.8kb with BsmBI). NO Cas9
Depositing lab: Daniel Schramek. Depositing organization: Sinai Health System. Publication: Rare driver mutations in head and neck squamous cell carcinomas converge on NOTCH signaling. Loganathan SK, Schleicher K, Malik A, Quevedo R, Langille E, Teng K, Oh RH, Rathod B, Tsai R, Samavarchi-Tehrani P, Pugh TJ, Gingras AC, Schramek D. Science. 2020 Mar 13;367(6483):1264-1269. doi: 10.1126/science.aax0902. PubMed 32165588.
Backbone
  Vector backbone: pLKO-Cre stuffer v3
  Vector type: Mammalian Expression
Growth in bacteria
  Bacterial resistance: Ampicillin, 100 μg/mL
  Growth temperature: 30°C
  Growth strain: NEB Stable
  Copy number: Low Copy
Gene/Insert
  Sequencing primers: 5′ GAGGGCCTATTTCCCATGATTCC
Terms and licenses: Academic/Nonprofit Terms; Industry Terms: Not Available to Industry
How to cite: pLKO-Cre stuffer v4 was a gift from Daniel Schramek (Addgene plasmid # 158032 ; http://n2t.net/addgene:158032 ; RRID:Addgene_158032)
