[The description below was written by a language model from this plasmid's Addgene catalogue record and pLannotate feature annotations shown in this document.]
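Description:
pLKO-Cre stuffer v4 is an empty lentiviral backbone of the pLKO family, derived from pLKO-Cre stuffer v3, that co-delivers Cre recombinase and a single guide RNA but deliberately carries no Cas9. The 9.4 kb plasmid is propagated in E. coli through a ColE1/pUC-type origin with ampicillin selection (AmpR under its own bla promoter). The catalogue lists it as low copy and grown in a recombination-deficient strain, in keeping with the repeat-containing LTRs. An f1 origin, SV40 origin and poly(A) signal, and lac/T3/T7 remnants are backbone leftovers.

The viral cassette has a third-generation layout. An RSV promoter fused to a truncated HIV-1 5' LTR drives genomic RNA production, followed by the Ψ packaging signal with a partial gag sequence, the RRE for Rev-dependent nuclear export, a cPPT/CTS element, and a self-inactivating ΔU3 3' LTR. Within this frame, a human U6 Pol III promoter sits upstream of a roughly 1.8 kb stuffer. The annotation software matched part of the stuffer to a bacterial deoC gene, and it appears to act only as filler. Next comes a modified S. pyogenes tracrRNA scaffold, which is detected only as a fragment, consistent with its altered sequence. Excising the stuffer with BsmBI allows a 20 bp guide sequence to be inserted. Downstream, the human PGK promoter drives the Cre coding sequence.

No mammalian drug-selection marker or fluorescent reporter is annotated. The design suits cells or animals that carry Cre-dependent alleles, such as a conditional Cas9. There, a single transduction event would both activate floxed cassettes and supply the guide. The associated publication concerns driver mutations in head and neck squamous cell carcinoma, though the record does not state the specific experimental model.
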