Features (pLannotate 1.2.2; 27 found; start..end, strand, type, name):
    568..1593    +  CDS            cre: RECR_BPP1 - Experimental evidence at protein level: Swiss-Prot protein existence level 1. Catalyzes site-specific recombination between two 34-base- pair LOXP sites. Its role is to maintain the phage genome as a monomeric unit-copy plasmid in the lysogenic state. From Escherichia phage P1 (Bacteriophage P1).
   1607..1675    +  CDS            nef (fragment): NEF_HV1Z2 - Experimental evidence at protein level: Swiss-Prot protein existence level 1. Extracellular Nef protein targets CD4(+) T-lymphocytes for apoptosis by interacting with CXCR4 surface receptors. From Human immunodeficiency virus type 1 group M subtype D (isolate Z2/CDC-Z34) (HIV-1).
   1677..1910    +  LTR            3' LTR (ΔU3): self-inactivating 3' long terminal repeat (LTR) from HIV-1
   1982..2103    +  polyA_signal   SV40 poly(A) signal: SV40 polyadenylation signal
   2143..2278    +  rep_origin     SV40 ori: SV40 origin of replication
   2299..2317    -  promoter       T7 promoter: promoter for bacteriophage T7 RNA polymerase
   2325..2480    +  CDS            lacZα (fragment): LacZα fragment of β-galactosidase; lacZ fragment
   2485..2913    +  rep_origin     f1 ori (sequence partly withheld): f1 bacteriophage origin of replication; arrow indicates direction of (+) strand synthesis
   2966..3070    +  promoter       AmpR promoter: bla
   3071..3931    +  CDS            AmpR: β-lactamase; bla; confers resistance to ampicillin, carbenicillin, and related antibiotics
   4102..4690    +  rep_origin     ori: high-copy-number ColE1/pMB1/pBR322/pUC origin of replication
   4873..4965    +  CDS            lacI (fragment): lac repressor; lacI; The lac repressor binds to the lac operator to inhibit transcription in E. coli. This inhibition can be relieved by adding lactose or isopropyl-β-D-thiogalactopyranoside (IPTG).
   4978..4999    +  protein_bind   CAP binding site: CAP binding activates transcription in the presence of cAMP. E. coli catabolite activator protein
   5014..5044    +  promoter       lac promoter: promoter for the E. coli lac operon
   5052..5068    +  protein_bind   lac operator: The lac repressor binds to the lac operator to inhibit transcription in E. coli. This inhibition can be relieved by adding lactose or isopropyl-β-D-thiogalactopyranoside (IPTG). lac repressor encoded by lacI
   5113..5131    +  promoter       T3 promoter: promoter for bacteriophage T3 RNA polymerase
   5159..5385    +  promoter       RSV promoter: Rous sarcoma virus enhancer/promoter
   5386..5566    +  LTR            5' LTR (truncated): truncated 5' long terminal repeat (LTR) from HIV-1
   5613..5738    +  misc_feature   HIV-1 Ψ: packaging signal of human immunodeficiency virus type 1
   5722..6085    +  CDS            HIV-1 gag (fragment): gag protein from human immunodeficiency virus 1; gag
   6231..6464    +  misc_feature   RRE: The Rev response element (RRE) of HIV-1 allows for Rev-dependent mRNA export from the nucleus to the cytoplasm.
   6841..6941    +  CDS            Rev (fragment): human immunodeficiency virus 1 (HIV-1) Rev protein; rev; enhances nuclear export of unspliced and incompletely spliced viral mRNAs
   6991..7231    +  promoter       U6 promoter: RNA polymerase III promoter for human U6 snRNA
   7417..8076    -  CDS            deoC1: DEOC1_STAAN - Also known as dra. Experimental evidence at protein level: Swiss-Prot protein existence level 1. Catalyzes a reversible aldol reaction between acetaldehyde and D-glyceraldehyde 3-phosphate to generate 2-deoxy-D-ribose 5- phosphate. From Staphylococcus aureus (strain N315).
   9139..9206    +  misc_RNA       tracrRNA (fragment): trans-activating CRISPR RNA for the Streptococcus pyogenes CRISPR/Cas9 system
   9254..9371    +  misc_feature   cPPT/CTS: central polypurine tract and central termination sequence of HIV-1
   9420..507     +  promoter       hPGK promoter (across the origin): human phosphoglycerate kinase 1 promoter
>Addgene plasmid #158032 | pLKO-Cre stuffer v4 | addgene full sequence | sequence record 313304 | Addgene NGS Result
TTGGGGTTGCGCCTTTTCCAAGGCAGCCCTGGGTTTGCGCAGGGACGCGGCTGCTCTGGGCGTGGTTCCG
GGAAACGCAGCGGCGCCGACCCTGGGTCTCGCACATTCTTCACGTCCGTTCGCAGCGTCACCCGGATCTT
CGCCGCTACCCTTGTGGGCCCCCCGGCGACGCTTCCTGCTCCGCCCCTAAGTCGGGAAGGTTCCTTGCGG
TTCGCGGCGTGCCGGACGTGACAAACGGAAGCCGCAGGTCTCACTAGTACCCTCGCAGACGGACAGCGCC
AGGGAGCAATGGCAGCGCGCCGACCGCGATGGGCTGTGGCCAATAGCGGCTGCTCAGCAGGGCGCGCCGA
GAGCAGCGGCCGGGAAGGGGCGGTGCGGGAGGCGGGGTGTGGGGCGGTAGTGTGGGCCCTGTTCCTGCCC
GCGCGGTGTTCCGCATTCTGCAAGCCTCCGGAGCGCACGTCGGCAGTCGGCTCCCTCGTTGACCGAATCA
CCGACCTCTCTCCCCAGGGGGATCCCGGGTCGACATCAAGCTTGGCCACCATGGTGCCCAAGAAGAAGAG
GAAAGTCTCCAACCTGCTGACTGTGCACCAAAACCTGCCTGCCCTCCCTGTGGATGCCACCTCTGATGAA
GTCAGGAAGAACCTGATGGACATGTTCAGGGACAGGCAGGCCTTCTCTGAACACACCTGGAAGATGCTCC
TGTCTGTGTGCAGATCCTGGGCTGCCTGGTGCAAGCTGAACAACAGGAAATGGTTCCCTGCTGAACCTGA
GGATGTGAGGGACTACCTCCTGTACCTGCAAGCCAGAGGCCTGGCTGTGAAGACCATCCAACAGCACCTG
GGCCAGCTCAACATGCTGCACAGGAGATCTGGCCTGCCTCGCCCTTCTGACTCCAATGCTGTGTCCCTGG
TGATGAGGAGAATCAGAAAGGAGAATGTGGATGCTGGGGAGAGAGCCAAGCAGGCCCTGGCCTTTGAACG
CACTGACTTTGACCAAGTCAGATCCCTGATGGAGAACTCTGACAGATGCCAGGACATCAGGAACCTGGCC
TTCCTGGGCATTGCCTACAACACCCTGCTGCGCATTGCCGAAATTGCCAGAATCAGAGTGAAGGACATCT
CCCGCACCGATGGTGGGAGAATGCTGATCCACATTGGCAGGACCAAGACCCTGGTGTCCACAGCTGGTGT
GGAGAAGGCCCTGTCCCTGGGGGTTACCAAGCTGGTGGAGAGATGGATCTCTGTGTCTGGTGTGGCTGAT
GACCCCAACAACTACCTGTTCTGCCGGGTCAGAAAGAATGGTGTGGCTGCCCCTTCTGCCACCTCCCAAC
TGTCCACCCGGGCCCTGGAAGGGATCTTTGAGGCCACCCACCGCCTGATCTATGGTGCCAAGGATGACTC
TGGGCAGAGATACCTGGCCTGGTCTGGCCACTCTGCCAGAGTGGGTGCTGCCAGGGACATGGCCAGGGCT
GGTGTGTCCATCCCTGAAATCATGCAGGCTGGTGGCTGGACCAATGTGAACATTGTGATGAACTACATCA
GAAACCTGGACTCTGAGACTGGGGCCATGGTGAGGCTTCTAGAGGATGGGGACTGAAAATGCATCGGTAC
CTTTAAGACCAATGACTTACAAGGCAGCTGTAGATCTTAGCCACTTTTTAAAAGAAAAGGGGGGACTGGA
AGGGCTAATTCACTCCCAACGAAGACAAGATCTGCTTTTTGCTTGTACTGGGTCTCTCTGGTTAGACCAG
ATCTGAGCCTGGGAGCTCTCTGGCTAACTAGGGAACCCACTGCTTAAGCCTCAATAAAGCTTGCCTTGAG
TGCTTCAAGTAGTGTGTGCCCGTCTGTTGTGTGACTCTGGTAACTAGAGATCCCTCAGACCCTTTTAGTC
AGTGTGGAAAATCTCTAGCAGTAGTAGTTCATGTCATCTTATTATTCAGTATTTATAACTTGCAAAGAAA
TGAATATCAGAGAGTGAGAGGAACTTGTTTATTGCAGCTTATAATGGTTACAAATAAAGCAATAGCATCA
CAAATTTCACAAATAAAGCATTTTTTTCACTGCATTCTAGTTGTGGTTTGTCCAAACTCATCAATGTATC
TTATCATGTCTGGCTCTAGCTATCCCGCCCCTAACTCCGCCCATCCCGCCCCTAACTCCGCCCAGTTCCG
CCCATTCTCCGCCCCATGGCTGACTAATTTTTTTTATTTATGCAGAGGCCGAGGCCGCCTCGGCCTCTGA
GCTATTCCAGAAGTAGTGAGGAGGCTTTTTTGGAGGCCTAGGGACGTACCCAATTCGCCCTATAGTGAGT
CGTATTACGCGCGCTCACTGGCCGTCGTTTTACAACGTCGTGACTGGGAAAACCCTGGCGTTACCCAACT
TAATCGCCTTGCAGCACATCCCCCTTTCGCCAGCTGGCGTAATAGCGAAGAGGCCCGCACCGATCGCCCT
TCCCAACAGTTGCGCAGCCTGAATGGCGAATGGG
[124 nt withheld, positions 2485-2608]
C
[91 nt withheld, positions 2610-2700]
A
[49 nt withheld, positions 2702-2750]
CCTTTGACGTTGGAGTCCACGTTCTTT
[37 nt withheld, positions 2778-2814]
ACCCTATCTCGGTCTATTCTTTTGATTTATAAGGGATTTTGCCGATTTCGGCCTATTGGTTAAAAAATGA
GCTGATTTAACAAAAATTTAACGCGAATTTTAACAAAATATTAACGCTTACAATTTAGGTGGCACTTTTC
GGGGAAATGTGCGCGGAACCCCTATTTGTTTATTTTTCTAAATACATTCAAATATGTATCCGCTCATGAG
ACAATAACCCTGATAAATGCTTCAATAATATTGAAAAAGGAAGAGTATGAGTATTCAACATTTCCGTGTC
GCCCTTATTCCCTTTTTTGCGGCATTTTGCCTTCCTGTTTTTGCTCACCCAGAAACGCTGGTGAAAGTAA
AAGATGCTGAAGATCAGTTGGGTGCACGAGTGGGTTACATCGAACTGGATCTCAACAGCGGTAAGATCCT
TGAGAGTTTTCGCCCCGAAGAACGTTTTCCAATGATGAGCACTTTTAAAGTTCTGCTATGTGGCGCGGTA
TTATCCCGTATTGACGCCGGGCAAGAGCAACTCGGTCGCCGCATACACTATTCTCAGAATGACTTGGTTG
AGTACTCACCAGTCACAGAAAAGCATCTTACGGATGGCATGACAGTAAGAGAATTATGCAGTGCTGCCAT
AACCATGAGTGATAACACTGCGGCCAACTTACTTCTGACAACGATCGGAGGACCGAAGGAGCTAACCGCT
TTTTTGCACAACATGGGGGATCATGTAACTCGCCTTGATCGTTGGGAACCGGAGCTGAATGAAGCCATAC
CAAACGACGAGCGTGACACCACGATGCCTGTAGCAATGGCAACAACGTTGCGCAAACTATTAACTGGCGA
ACTACTTACTCTAGCTTCCCGGCAACAATTAATAGACTGGATGGAGGCGGATAAAGTTGCAGGACCACTT
CTGCGCTCGGCCCTTCCGGCTGGCTGGTTTATTGCTGATAAATCTGGAGCCGGTGAGCGTGGGTCTCGCG
GTATCATTGCAGCACTGGGGCCAGATGGTAAGCCCTCCCGTATCGTAGTTATCTACACGACGGGGAGTCA
GGCAACTATGGATGAACGAAATAGACAGATCGCTGAGATAGGTGCCTCACTGATTAAGCATTGGTAACTG
TCAGACCAAGTTTACTCATATATACTTTAGATTGATTTAAAACTTCATTTTTAATTTAAAAGGATCTAGG
TGAAGATCCTTTTTGATAATCTCATGACCAAAATCCCTTAACGTGAGTTTTCGTTCCACTGAGCGTCAGA
CCCCGTAGAAAAGATCAAAGGATCTTCTTGAGATCCTTTTTTTCTGCGCGTAATCTGCTGCTTGCAAACA
AAAAAACCACCGCTACCAGCGGTGGTTTGTTTGCCGGATCAAGAGCTACCAACTCTTTTTCCGAAGGTAA
CTGGCTTCAGCAGAGCGCAGATACCAAATACTGTTCTTCTAGTGTAGCCGTAGTTAGGCCACCACTTCAA
GAACTCTGTAGCACCGCCTACATACCTCGCTCTGCTAATCCTGTTACCAGTGGCTGCTGCCAGTGGCGAT
AAGTCGTGTCTTACCGGGTTGGACTCAAGACGATAGTTACCGGATAAGGCGCAGCGGTCGGGCTGAACGG
GGGGTTCGTGCACACAGCCCAGCTTGGAGCGAACGACCTACACCGAACTGAGATACCTACAGCGTGAGCT
ATGAGAAAGCGCCACGCTTCCCGAAGGGAGAAAGGCGGACAGGTATCCGGTAAGCGGCAGGGTCGGAACA
GGAGAGCGCACGAGGGAGCTTCCAGGGGGAAACGCCTGGTATCTTTATAGTCCTGTCGGGTTTCGCCACC
TCTGACTTGAGCGTCGATTTTTGTGATGCTCGTCAGGGGGGCGGAGCCTATGGAAAAACGCCAGCAACGC
GGCCTTTTTACGGTTCCTGGCCTTTTGCTGGCCTTTTGCTCACATGTTCTTTCCTGCGTTATCCCCTGAT
TCTGTGGATAACCGTATTACCGCCTTTGAGTGAGCTGATACCGCTCGCCGCAGCCGAACGACCGAGCGCA
GCGAGTCAGTGAGCGAGGAAGCGGAAGAGCGCCCAATACGCAAACCGCCTCTCCCCGCGCGTTGGCCGAT
TCATTAATGCAGCTGGCACGACAGGTTTCCCGACTGGAAAGCGGGCAGTGAGCGCAACGCAATTAATGTG
AGTTAGCTCACTCATTAGGCACCCCAGGCTTTACACTTTATGCTTCCGGCTCGTATGTTGTGTGGAATTG
TGAGCGGATAACAATTTCACACAGGAAACAGCTATGACCATGATTACGCCAAGCGCGCAATTAACCCTCA
CTAAAGGGAACAAAAGCTGGAGCTGCAAGCTTAATGTAGTCTTATGCAATACTCTTGTAGTCTTGCAACA
TGGTAACGATGAGTTAGCAACATGCCTTACAAGGAGAGAAAAAGCACCGTGCATGCCGATTGGTGGAAGT
AAGGTGGTACGATCGTGCCTTATTAGGAAGGCAACAGACGGGTCTGACATGGATTGGACGAACCACTGAA
TTGCCGCATTGCAGAGATATTGTATTTAAGTGCCTAGCTCGATACATAAACGGGTCTCTCTGGTTAGACC
AGATCTGAGCCTGGGAGCTCTCTGGCTAACTAGGGAACCCACTGCTTAAGCCTCAATAAAGCTTGCCTTG
AGTGCTTCAAGTAGTGTGTGCCCGTCTGTTGTGTGACTCTGGTAACTAGAGATCCCTCAGACCCTTTTAG
TCAGTGTGGAAAATCTCTAGCAGTGGCGCCCGAACAGGGACTTGAAAGCGAAAGGGAAACCAGAGGAGCT
CTCTCGACGCAGGACTCGGCTTGCTGAAGCGCGCACGGCAAGAGGCGAGGGGCGGCGACTGGTGAGTACG
CCAAAAATTTTGACTAGCGGAGGCTAGAAGGAGAGAGATGGGTGCGAGAGCGTCAGTATTAAGCGGGGGA
GAATTAGATCGCGATGGGAAAAAATTCGGTTAAGGCCAGGGGGAAAGAAAAAATATAAATTAAAACATAT
AGTATGGGCAAGCAGGGAGCTAGAACGATTCGCAGTTAATCCTGGCCTGTTAGAAACATCAGAAGGCTGT
AGACAAATACTGGGACAGCTACAACCATCCCTTCAGACAGGATCAGAAGAACTTAGATCATTATATAATA
CAGTAGCAACCCTCTATTGTGTGCATCAAAGGATAGAGATAAAAGACACCAAGGAAGCTTTAGACAAGAT
AGAGGAAGAGCAAAACAAAAGTAAGACCACCGCACAGCAAGCGGCCGCTGATCTTCAGACCTGGAGGAGG
AGATATGAGGGACAATTGGAGAAGTGAATTATATAAATATAAAGTAGTAAAAATTGAACCATTAGGAGTA
GCACCCACCAAGGCAAAGAGAAGAGTGGTGCAGAGAGAAAAAAGAGCAGTGGGAATAGGAGCTTTGTTCC
TTGGGTTCTTGGGAGCAGCAGGAAGCACTATGGGCGCAGCGTCAATGACGCTGACGGTACAGGCCAGACA
ATTATTGTCTGGTATAGTGCAGCAGCAGAACAATTTGCTGAGGGCTATTGAGGCGCAACAGCATCTGTTG
CAACTCACAGTCTGGGGCATCAAGCAGCTCCAGGCAAGAATCCTGGCTGTGGAAAGATACCTAAAGGATC
AACAGCTCCTGGGGATTTGGGGTTGCTCTGGAAAACTCATTTGCACCACTGCTGTGCCTTGGAATGCTAG
TTGGAGTAATAAATCTCTGGAACAGATTTGGAATCACACGACCTGGATGGAGTGGGACAGAGAAATTAAC
AATTACACAAGCTTAATACACTCCTTAATTGAAGAATCGCAAAACCAGCAAGAAAAGAATGAACAAGAAT
TATTGGAATTAGATAAATGGGCAAGTTTGTGGAATTGGTTTAACATAACAAATTGGCTGTGGTATATAAA
ATTATTCATAATGATAGTAGGAGGCTTGGTAGGTTTAAGAATAGTTTTTGCTGTACTTTCTATAGTGAAT
AGAGTTAGGCAGGGATATTCACCATTATCGTTTCAGACCCACCTCCCAACCCCGAGGGGACCCGACAGGC
CCGAAGGAATAGAAGAAGAAGGTGGAGAGAGAGACAGAGACAGATCCATTCGATTAGTGAACGGATCTCG
ACGGTATCGATCACGAGACTAGCCTCGAGCGGCCGCCCCCTTCACCGAGGGCCTATTTCCCATGATTCCT
TCATATTTGCATATACGATACAAGGCTGTTAGAGAGATAATTGGAATTAATTTGACTGTAAACACAAAGA
TATTAGTACAAAATACGTGACGTAGAAAGTAATAATTTCTTGGGTAGTTTGCAGTTTTAAAATTATGTTT
TAAAATGGACTATCATATGCTTACCGTAACTTGAAAGTATTTCGATTTCTTGGCTTTATATATCTTGTGG
AAAGGACGAAACACCGGAGACGGTTGTAAATGAGCACACAAAATACACATGCTAAAATATTATATTCTAT
GACCTTTATAAAATCAACCAAAATCTTCTTTTTAATAACTTTAGTATCAATAATTAGAATTTTTATGTTC
CTTTTTGCAAACTTTTAATAAAAATGAGCAAAATAAAAAAACGCTAGTTTTAGTAACTCGCGTTGTTTTC
TTCACCTTTAATAATAGCTACTCCACCACTTGTTCCTAAGCGGTCAGCTCCTGCTTCAATCATTTTTTGA
GCATCTTCAAATGTTCTAACTCCACCAGCTGCTTTAACTAAAGCATTGTCTTTAACAACTGACTTCATTA
GTTTAACATCTTCAAATGTTGCACCTGATTTTGAAAATCCTGTTGATGTTTTAACAAATTCTAATCCAGC
TTCAACAGCTATTTCACAAGCTTTCATGATTTCTTCTTTTGTTAATAAACAATTTTCCATAATACATTTA
ACAACATGTGATCCAGCTGCTTTTTTTACAGCTTTCATGTCTTCTAAAACTAATTCATAATTTTTGTCTT
TTAATGCACCAATATTTAATACCATATCAATTTCTGTTGCACCATCTTTAATTGCTTCAGAAACTTCGAA
TGCTTTTGTAGCTGTTGTGCATGCACCTAGAGGAAAACCTACAACATTTGTTATTCCTACATTTGTGCCT
TTTAATAATTCTTTACAATAGCTTGTTCAATATGAATTAACACAAACTGTTGCAAAATCAAATTCAATTG
CTTCATCACATAATTGTTTAATTTCAGCTTTCGTAGCATCTTGTTTTAATAATGTGTGATCTATATATTT
GTTTAGTTTCATTTTTTCTCCTATATATTCATTTTTAATTTTAATTCTTTAATAATTTCGTCTACTTTAA
CTTTAGCGTTTTGAACAGATTCACCAACACCTATAAAATAAATTTTTAGTTTAGGTTCAGTTCCACTTGG
GCGAACAGCAAATCATGACTTATCTTCTAAATAAAATTTTAGTAAGTCTTGTCCTGGCATATTATACATT
CCATCGATGTAGTCTTCAACATTAACAACTTTAAGTCCAGCAATTTGAGTTAAGGGTGTTGCTCTCAATG
ATTTCATTAATGGTTCAATTTTTAATTTCTTTTCTTCTGGTTTAAAATTCAAGTTTAAAGTGAAAGTGTA
ATATGCACCCATTTCTTTAAATAAATCTTCTAAATAGTCTACTAATGTTTTATTTTGTTTTTTATAAAAT
CAAGCAGCCTCTGCTATTAATATAGAAGCTTGTATTCCATCTTTATCTCTAGCTGAGTCATCAATTACAT
ATCCATAACTTTCTTCATAAGCAAAAACAAAATTTAATCCGTTATCTTCTTCTTTAGCAATTTCTCTACC
CATTCATTTAAATCCAGTTAAAGTTTTTACAATATTAACTCCATATTTTTCATGAGCGATTCTATCACCC
AAATCACTTGTTACAAAACTTGAATATAGAGCCGGATTTTTTGGAATGCTATTTAAGCGTTTTAGATTTG
ATAATTTTCAATCAATTAAAATTGGTCCTGTTTGATTTCCATCTAATCTTACAAAATGACCATCATGTTT
TATTGCCATTCCAAATCTGTCAGCATCTGGGTCATTCATAATAATAATATCTGCATCATGTTTAATACCA
TATTCAAGCGGTATTTTTCATGCAGGATCAAATTCTGGATTTGGATTTACAACATTTTTAAATGTTTCAT
CTTCAAATGCATGCTCTTCAACCTCAATAACGTTATATCCTGATTCACGTAATATTTTTGGGGTAAATTT
AGTTCCTGTTCCATTAACTGCGCTAAAAATAATTTTTAAATCTTTTTTAGCTTCTTGCTCTTTTTTGTAC
GTCTCTGTTTAAGAGCTATGCTGGAAACAGCATAGCAAGTTTAAATAAGGCTAGTCCGTTATCAACTTGA
AAAAGTGGCACCGAGTCGGTGCTTTTTTGAATTCTCGACCTCGAGACAAATGGCAGTATTCATCCACAAT
TTTAAAAGAAAAGGGGGGATTGGGGGGTACAGTGCAGGGGAAAGAATAGTAGACATAATAGCAACAGACA
TACAAACTAAAGAATTACAAAAACAAATTACAAAAATTCAAAATTTTCGGGTTTATTACAGGGACAGCAG
AGATCCACTTTGGCCGCGGCTCGAGGGGG
